>Addgene plasmid #171804 | pCRISPaint-mNeon-F-Ova-PuroR [M1G] | addgene full sequence | sequence record 337975 | Addgene NGS Result
AATAAAATATCTTTATTTTCATTACATCTGTGTGTTGGTTTTTTGTGTGAATCGATAGTACTAACATACG
CTCTCCATCAAAACAAAACGAAACAAAACAAACTAGCAAAATAGGCTGTCCCCAGTGCAAGTGCAGGTGC
CAGAACATTTCTCTTAATGATAGCTAGGATCGCTAGCGGGCCAGTACCCAAAAAGCGGGGGGTCTGGTGG
CAGTGGAGGGGGATCCGTGAGCAAGGGCGAGGAGGATAACGCCTCTCTCCCAGCGACACATGAGTTACAC
ATCTTTGGCTCCATCAACGGTGTGGACTTTGACATGGTGGGTCAGGGCACCGGCAATCCAAATGATGGTT
ATGAGGAGTTAAACCTGAAGTCCACCAAGGGTGACCTCCAGTTCTCCCCCTGGATTCTGGTCCCTCATAT
CGGGTATGGCTTCCATCAGTACCTGCCCTACCCTGACGGGATGTCGCCTTTCCAGGCCGCCATGGTAGAT
GGCTCCGGATACCAAGTCCATCGCACAATGCAGTTTGAAGATGGTGCCTCCCTTACTGTTAACTACCGCT
ACACCTACGAGGGAAGCCACATCAAAGGAGAGGCCCAGGTGAAGGGGACTGGTTTCCCTGCTGACGGTCC
TGTGATGACCAACTCGCTGACCGCTGCGGACTGGTGCAGGTCGAAGAAGACTTACCCCAACGACAAAACC
ATCATCAGTACCTTTAAGTGGAGTTACACCACTGGAAATGGCAAGCGCTACCGGAGCACTGCGCGGACCA
CCTACACCTTTGCCAAGCCAATGGCGGCTAACTATCTGAAGAACCAGCCGATGTACGTGTTCCGTAAGAC
GGAGCTCAAGCACTCCAAGACCGAGCTCAACTTCAAGGAGTGGCAAAAGGCCTTTACCGATGTGATGGGC
ATGGACGAGCTGTACAAGGGCAGCGGCGACTACAAGGACGACGACGACAAGCGCAGCGGCAAGTTCAGCA
TCATCAACTTCGAGAAGCTGGTGTACAAGGGATCCGGAGAGGGCAGAGGAAGTCTGCTAACATGCGGTGA
CGTCGAGGAGAATCCTGGCCCAGGGACCGAGTACAAGCCCACGGTGCGCCTCGCCACCCGCGACGACGTC
CCCAGGGCCGTACGCACCCTCGCCGCCGCGTTCGCCGACTACCCCGCCACGCGCCACACCGTCGATCCGG
ACCGCCACATCGAGCGGGTCACCGAGCTGCAAGAACTCTTCCTCACGCGCGTCGGGCTCGACATCGGCAA
GGTGTGGGTCGCGGACGACGGCGCCGCGGTGGCGGTCTGGACCACGCCGGAGAGCGTCGAAGCGGGGGCG
GTGTTCGCCGAGATCGGCCCGCGCATGGCCGAGTTGAGCGGTTCCCGGCTGGCCGCGCAGCAACAGATGG
AAGGCCTCCTGGCGCCGCACCGGCCCAAGGAGCCCGCGTGGTTCCTGGCCACCGTCGGCGTCTCGCCCGA
CCACCAGGGCAAGGGTCTGGGCAGCGCCGTCGTGCTCCCCGGAGTGGAGGCGGCCGAGCGCGCCGGGGTG
CCCGCCTTCCTGGAGACCTCCGCGCCCCGCAACCTCCCCTTCTACGAGCGGCTCGGCTTCACCGTCACCG
CCGACGTCGAGGTGCCCGAAGGACCGCGCACCTGGTGCATGACCCGCAAGCCCGGTGCCTGAGCGGCCCG
CTTCGAGCAGACATGATAAGATACATTGATGAGTTTGGACAAACCACAACTAGAATGCAGTGAAAAAAAT
GCTTTATTTGTGAAATTTGTGATGCTATTGCTTTATTTGTAACCATTATAAGCTGCAATAAACAAGTTAA
CAACAACAATTGCATTCATTTTATGTTTCAGGTTCAGGGGGAGGTGTGGGAGGTTTTTTAAAGCAAGTAA
AACCTCTACAAATGTGGTAAAATCGATAAGGATCCGTCGACCGATGCCCTTGAGAGCCTTCAACCCAGTC
AGCTCCTTCCGGTGGGCGCGGGGCATGACTATCGTCGCCGCACTTATGACTGTCTTCTTTATCATGCAAC
TCGTAGGACAGGTGCCGGCAGCGCTCTTCCGCTTCCTCGCTCACTGACTCGCTGCGCTCGGTCGTTCGGC
TGCGGCGAGCGGTATCAGCTCACTCAAAGGCGGTAATACGGTTATCCACAGAATCAGGGGATAACGCAGG
AAAGAACATGTGAGCAAAAGGCCAGCAAAAGGCCAGGAACCGTAAAAAGGCCGCGTTGCTGGCGTTTTTC
CATAGGCTCCGCCCCCCTGACGAGCATCACAAAAATCGACGCTCAAGTCAGAGGTGGCGAAACCCGACAG
GACTATAAAGATACCAGGCGTTTCCCCCTGGAAGCTCCCTCGTGCGCTCTCCTGTTCCGACCCTGCCGCT
TACCGGATACCTGTCCGCCTTTCTCCCTTCGGGAAGCGTGGCGCTTTCTCATAGCTCACGCTGTAGGTAT
CTCAGTTCGGTGTAGGTCGTTCGCTCCAAGCTGGGCTGTGTGCACGAACCCCCCGTTCAGCCCGACCGCT
GCGCCTTATCCGGTAACTATCGTCTTGAGTCCAACCCGGTAAGACACGACTTATCGCCACTGGCAGCAGC
CACTGGTAACAGGATTAGCAGAGCGAGGTATGTAGGCGGTGCTACAGAGTTCTTGAAGTGGTGGCCTAAC
TACGGCTACACTAGAAGAACAGTATTTGGTATCTGCGCTCTGCTGAAGCCAGTTACCTTCGGAAAAAGAG
TTGGTAGCTCTTGATCCGGCAAACAAACCACCGCTGGTAGCGGTGGTTTTTTTGTTTGCAAGCAGCAGAT
TACGCGCAGAAAAAAAGGATCTCAAGAAGATCCTTTGATCTTTTCTACGGGGTCTGACGCTCAGTGGAAC
GAAAACTCACGTTAAGGGATTTTGGTCATGAGATTATCAAAAAGGATCTTCACCTAGATCCTTTTAAATT
AAAAATGAAGTTTTAAATCAATCTAAAGTATATATGAGTAAACTTGGTCTGACAGCGGCCGCAAATGCTA
AACCACTGCAGTGGTTACCAGTGCTTGATCAGTGAGGCACCGATCTCAGCGATCTGCCTATTTCGTTCGT
CCATAGTGGCCTGACTCCCCGTCGTGTAGATCACTACGATTCGTGAGGGCTTACCATCAGGCCCCAGCGC
AGCAATGATGCCGCGAGAGCCGCGTTCACCGGCCCCCGATTTGTCAGCAATGAACCAGCCAGCAGGGAGG
GCCGAGCGAAGAAGTGGTCCTGCTACTTTGTCCGCCTCCATCCAGTCTATGAGCTGCTGTCGTGATGCTA
GAGTAAGAAGTTCGCCAGTGAGTAGTTTCCGAAGAGTTGTGGCCATTGCTACTGGCATCGTGGTATCACG
CTCGTCGTTCGGTATGGCTTCGTTCAACTCTGGTTCCCAGCGGTCAAGCCGGGTCACATGATCACCCATA
TTATGAAGAAATGCAGTCAGCTCCTTAGGGCCTCCGATCGTTGTCAGAAGTAAGTTGGCCGCGGTGTTGT
CGCTCATGGTAATGGCAGCACTACACAATTCTCTTACCGTCATGCCATCCGTAAGATGCTTTTCCGTGAC
CGGCGAGTACTCAACCAAGTCGTTTTGTGAGTAGTGTATACGGCGACCAAGCTGCTCTTGCCCGGCGTCT
ATACGGGACAACACCGCGCCACATAGCAGTACTTTGAAAGTGCTCATCATCGGGAATCGTTCTTCGGGGC
GGAAAGACTCAAGGATCTTGCCGCTATTGAGATCCAGTTCGATATAGCCCACTCTTGCACCCAGTTGATC
TTCAGCATCTTTTACTTTCACCAGCGTTTCGGGGTGTGCAAAAACAGGCAAGCAAAATGCCGCAAAGAAG
GGAATGAGTGCGACACGAAAATGTTGGATGCTCATACTCGTCCTTTTTCAATATTATTGAAGCATTTATC
AGAGTTACTAGTACGTCTCTCAAGGATAAGTAAGTAATATTAAGGTACGGGAGGTATTGGACAGGCCGC
Features (pLannotate 1.2.2; 11 found; start..end, strand, type, name):
      1..49      +  polyA_signal   poly(A) signal: synthetic polyadenylation signal
     63..154     +  misc_feature   pause site: RNA polymerase II transcriptional pause signal from the human α2 globin gene
    227..928     +  CDS            mNeonGreen: bright monomeric yellow-green fluorescent protein derived from LanYFP (Shaner et al., 2013)
    941..961     +  CDS            FLAG (fragment): FLAG® epitope tag, followed by an enterokinase cleavage site
   1075..1672    +  CDS            PuroR (fragment): puromycin N-acetyltransferase; pac from Streptomyces; confers resistance to puromycin
   1697..1818    -  polyA_signal   SV40 poly(A) signal: SV40 polyadenylation signal
   1841..1909    -  CDS            large T antigen (fragment): large T antigen from SV40 (simian virus 40)
   1925..2057    +  CDS            TcR (fragment): tetracycline efflux protein; tet; confers resistance to tetracycline
   2237..2825    -  rep_origin     ori: high-copy-number ColE1/pMB1/pBR322/pUC origin of replication
   3025..3885    -  CDS            AmpR: β-lactamase confers resistance to ampicillin, carbenicillin, and related antibiotics
   3886..3927    -  promoter       AmpR promoter (fragment): bla
