[The description below was written by a language model from this plasmid's Addgene catalogue record and pLannotate feature annotations shown in this document.]
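Description:
pCRISPaint-mNeon-F-Ova-PuroR [M1G] is a 3,989 bp gene-tagging donor plasmid built on the pCRISPaint backbone and intended as a universal donor for the CRISPitope method in mammalian cells. It is maintained in E. coli as a high-copy plasmid through a ColE1/pUC-type origin and selected with ampicillin via the AmpR (β-lactamase) gene. The feature table also picks up short fragments of a tetracycline resistance gene and SV40 large T antigen, which appear to be backbone remnants rather than functional elements.

The 1,446 bp synthetic payload is a single promoterless reading frame: mNeonGreen, a bright monomeric yellow-green fluorescent protein, followed by a FLAG epitope tag, the ovalbumin CD8+ T cell epitope (residues 257–264), a T2A self-cleaving peptide and puromycin N-acetyltransferase, terminated by an SV40 polyadenylation signal. No eukaryotic promoter is annotated, and a synthetic poly(A) signal plus an RNA polymerase II pause site sit upstream of the cassette, elements commonly used to suppress read-through transcription from the plasmid. The puromycin resistance gene carries an M1G change that removes its own start codon, which would be expected to limit resistance to cells in which the cassette has been joined in frame to an expressed endogenous gene.

After such integration, the targeted gene product becomes fluorescent, FLAG-detectable and a source of a defined model T cell antigen, while T2A releases the resistance enzyme for puromycin selection. According to the record, this system was used to direct adoptive T cell therapy against different gene products in melanoma and to study the resulting immune evasion. The guide RNAs and nuclease needed for integration are not encoded on this plasmid.
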