Addgene plasmid #171804: pCRISPaint-mNeon-F-Ova-PuroR [M1G]
Purpose: Universal donor plasmid for CRISPitope method encoding mNeon fluorescent protein, FLAG tag, Ovalbumin CD8+ T cell epitope [AA: 257-264 (SIINFEKL)] and puromycin resistance cassette [p.M1G]
Depositing lab: Michael Hoelzel. Depositing organization: Universitaetsklinikum Bonn. Publication: Adoptive T Cell Therapy Targeting Different Gene Products Reveals Diverse and Context-Dependent Immune Evasion in Melanoma. Effern M, Glodde N, Braun M, Liebing J, Boll HN, Yong M, Bawden E, Hinze D, van den Boorn-Konijnenberg D, Daoud M, Aymans P, Landsberg J, Smyth MJ, Flatz L, Tuting T, Bald T, Gebhardt T, Holzel M. Immunity. 2020 Sep 15;53(3):564-580.e9. doi: 10.1016/j.immuni.2020.07.007. Epub 2020 Aug 3. PubMed 32750334.
Backbone
  Vector backbone: pCRISPaint
  Backbone manufacturer: Based on plasmids published by Schmid-Burgk et al. 2016 (DOI: 10.1038/ncomms12338)
  Backbone size w/o insert (bp): 2543
  Total vector size (bp): 3989
  Vector type: Gene tagging
  Selectable markers: Puromycin
Growth in bacteria
  Bacterial resistance: Ampicillin, 100 μg/mL
  Growth temperature: 37°C
  Growth strain: DH5alpha
  Copy number: High Copy
Gene/Insert
  Gene/Insert name: mNeonGreen-FLAG-Ova-T2A-PuroR
  Species: Synthetic; Branchiostoma lanceolatum, Gallus gallus, Streptomyces alboniger
  Insert size (bp): 1446
  Mutation: PuroR: Changed Methionin 1 to Glycine.
  Cloning method: Restriction Enzyme; 5′ cloning site Unknown (unknown if destroyed); 3′ cloning site Unknown (unknown if destroyed)
  Sequencing primers: 5′ CGATAGTACTAACATACGCTCTCCA; 3′ CTCCCCCTGAACCTGAAAC
Terms and licenses: Academic/Nonprofit Terms; Industry Terms: Not Available to Industry
How to cite: pCRISPaint-mNeon-F-Ova-PuroR [M1G] was a gift from Michael Hoelzel (Addgene plasmid # 171804 ; http://n2t.net/addgene:171804 ; RRID:Addgene_171804)
